>Addgene plasmid #133234 | pOPS0384 | addgene full sequence | sequence record 287535 | Addgene NGS Result
GGAGCATCCTCCCTAATGCGCCTTGCGCACGGTTGTAGTCAGAGTCCGCGGTGGGGGTACCCTCGAGGGA
TCCGTTTAAACGAATTCAGGCTTGGAGGATACGAATGGTGAGCAAGGGCGAGGAGGATAACATGGCCATC
ATCAAGGAGTTCATGCGCTTCAAGGTGCACATGGAGGGCTCCGTGAACGGCCACGAGTTCGAGATCGAGG
GCGAGGGCGAGGGCCGCCCCTACGAGGGCACCCAGACCGCCAAGCTGAAGGTGACCAAGGGTGGCCCCCT
GCCCTTCGCCTGGGACATCCTGTCCCCTCAGTTCATGTACGGCTCCAAGGCCTACGTGAAGCACCCCGCC
GACATCCCCGACTACTTGAAGCTGTCCTTCCCCGAGGGCTTCAAGTGGGAGCGCGTGATGAACTTCGAGG
ACGGCGGCGTGGTGACCGTGACCCAGGACTCCTCCCTGCAGGACGGCGAGTTCATCTACAAGGTGAAGCT
GCGCGGCACCAACTTCCCCTCCGACGGCCCCGTAATGCAGAAGAAAACCATGGGCTGGGAGGCCTCCTCC
GAGCGGATGTACCCCGAGGACGGCGCCCTGAAGGGCGAGATCAAGCAGAGGCTGAAGCTGAAGGACGGCG
GCCACTACGACGCTGAGGTCAAGACCACCTACAAGGCCAAGAAGCCCGTGCAGCTGCCCGGCGCCTACAA
CGTCAACATCAAGTTGGACATCACCTCCCACAACGAGGACTACACCATCGTGGAACAGTACGAACGCGCC
GAGGGCCGCCACTCCACCGGCGGCATGGACGAGCTGTACAAGTAAGCTTCCCAGGCATCAAATAAAACGA
AAGGCTCAGTCGAAAGACTGGGCCTTTCGTTTTATCTGTTGTTTGTCGGTGAACGCTCTCCTGAGTAGGA
CAAATCCGCCGGGAGCGGATTTGAACGTTGCGAAGCAACGGCCCGGAGGGTGGCGGGCAGGACGCCCGCC
ATAAACTGCCAGGGAATTCCGCTCTTGGACTCCTGTTGATAGATCCAGTAATGACCTCAGAACTCCATCT
GGATTTGTTCAGAACGCTCGGTTGCCGCCGGGCGTTTTTTATTGGTGAGAATCCAGGCAATTGTGTCTCA
AAATCTCTGATGTTACATTGCACAAGATAAAAATATATCATCATGAACAATAAAACTGTCTGCTTACATA
AACAGTAATACAAGGGGTGTTATGAGCCATATTCAGCGTGAAACGAGCTGTAGCCGTCCGCGTCTGAACA
GCAACATGGATGCGGATCTGTATGGCTATAAATGGGCGCGTGATAACGTGGGTCAGAGCGGCGCGACCAT
TTATCGTCTGTATGGCAAACCGGATGCGCCGGAACTGTTTCTGAAACATGGCAAAGGCAGCGTGGCGAAC
GATGTGACCGATGAAATGGTGCGTCTGAACTGGCTGACCGAATTTATGCCGCTGCCGACCATTAAACATT
TTATTCGCACCCCGGATGATGCGTGGCTGCTGACCACCGCGATTCCGGGCAAAACCGCGTTTCAGGTGCT
GGAAGAATATCCGGATAGCGGCGAAAACATTGTGGATGCGCTGGCCGTGTTTCTGCGTCGTCTGCATAGC
ATTCCGGTGTGCAACTGCCCGTTTAACAGCGATCGTGTGTTTCGTCTGGCCCAGGCGCAGAGCCGTATGA
ACAACGGCCTGGTGGATGCGAGCGATTTTGATGATGAACGTAACGGCTGGCCGGTGGAACAGGTGTGGAA
AGAAATGCATAAACTGCTGCCGTTTAGCCCGGATAGCGTGGTGACCCACGGCGATTTTAGCCTGGATAAC
CTGATTTTCGATGAAGGCAAACTGATTGGCTGCATTGATGTGGGCCGTGTGGGCATTGCGGATCGTTATC
AGGATCTGGCCATTCTGTGGAACTGCCTGGGCGAATTTAGCCCGAGCCTGCAAAAACGTCTGTTTCAGAA
ATATGGCATTGATAATCCGGATATGAACAAACTGCAATTTCATCTGATGCTGGATGAATTTTTCTAATAA
TTAATTGAACTACTTTTCCGCTGCATAACCCTGCTTCGGGGTCATTATAGCGATTTTTTCGGTATATCCA
TCCTTTTTCGCACGATATACAGGATTTTGCCAAAGGGTTCGTGTAGACTTTCCTTGGTGTATCCAACGGC
GTCAGCCGGGCAGGATAGGTGAAGTAGGCCCACCCGCGAGCGGGTGTTCCTTCTTCACTGTCCCTTATTC
GCACCTGGCGGTGCTCAACGGGAATCCTGCTCTGCGAGGCTGGCCGTAGGCCGGCCGCGATGCAGGTGGC
TGCTGAACCCCCAGCCGGAACTGACCCCACAAGGCCCTAGCGTTTGCAATGCACCAGGTCATCATTGACC
CAGGCGTGTTCCACCAGGCCGCTGCCTCGCAACTCTTCGCAGGCTTCGCCGACCTGCTCGCGCCACTTCT
TCACGCGGGTGGAATCCGATCCGCACATGAGGCGGAAGGTTTCCAGCTTGAGCGGGTACGGCTCCCGGTG
CGAGCTGAAATAGTCGAACATCCGTCGGGCCGTCGGCGACAGCTTGCGGTACTTCTCCCATATGAATTTC
GTGTAGTGGTCGCCAGCAAACAGCACGACGATTTCCTCGTCGATCAGGACCTGGCAACGGGACGTTTTCT
TGCCACGGTCCAGGACGCGGAAGCGGTGCAGCAGCGACACCGATTCCAGGTGCCCAACGCGGTCGGACGT
GAAGCCCATCGCCGTCGCCTGTAGGCGCGACAGGCATTCCTCGGCCTTCGTGTAATACCGGCCATTGATC
GACCAGCCCAGGTCCTGGCAAAGCTCGTAGAACGTGAAGGTGATCGGCTCGCCGATAGGGGTGCGCTTCG
CGTACTCCAACACCTGCTGCCACACCAGTTCGTCATCGTCGGCCCGCAGCTCGACGCCGGTGTAGGTGAT
CTTCACGTCCTTGTTGACGTGGAAAATGACCTTGTTTTGCAGCGCCTCGCGCGGGATTTTCTTGTTGCGC
GTGGTGAACAGGGCAGAGCGGGCCGTGTCGTTTGGCATCGCTCGCATCGTGTCCGGCCACGGCGCAATAT
CGAACAAGGAAAGCTGCATTTCCTTGATCTGCTGCTTCGTGTGTTTCAGCAACGCGGCCTGCTTGGCTTC
GCTGACCTGTTTTGCCAGGTCCTCGCCGGCGGTTTTTCGCTTCTTGGTCGTCATAGTTCCTCGCGTGTCG
ATGGTCATCGACTTCGCCAAACCTGCCGCCTCCTGTTCGAGCCGACGCGAACGCTCCACGGCGGCCGATG
GCGCGGGCAGGGCAGGGGGAGCCAGTTGCACGCTGTCGCGCTCGATCTTGGCCGTAGCTTGCTGGACTAT
CGAGCCGACGGACTGGAAGGTTTCGCGGGGCGCACGCATGACGGTGCGGCTTGCGATGGTTTCGGCATCC
TCGGCGGAAAACCCCGCGTCGATCAGTTCTTGCCTGTATGCCTTCCGGTCAAACGTCCGATTCATTCACC
CTCCTTGCGGGATTGCCCCGGAATTAATTCCCCGGATCGATCCGTCGATCTTGATCCCCTGCGCCATCAG
ATCCTTGGCGGCAAGAAAGCCATCCAGTTTACTTTGCAGGGCTTCCCAACCTTACCAGAGGGCGCCCCAG
CTGGCAATTCCGGTTCGCTTGCTGTCCATAAAACCGCCCAGTCTAGCTATCGCCATGTAAGCCCACTGCA
AGCTACCTGCTTTCTCTTTGCGCTTGCGTTTTCCCTTGTCCAGATAGCCCAGTAGCTGACATTCATCCGG
GGTCAGCACCGTTTCTGCGGACTGGCTTTCTACGTGGCTGCCATTTTTGGGGTGAGGCCGTTCGCGGCCG
AGGGGCGCAGCCCCTGGGGGGATGGGAGGCCCGCGTTAGCGGGCCGGGAGGGTTCGAGAAGGGGGGGCAC
CCCCCTTCGGCGTGCGCGGTCACGCGCACAGGGCGCAGCCCTGGTTAAAAACAAGGTTTATAAATATTGG
TTTAAAAGCAGGTTAAAAGACAGGTTAGCGGTGGCCGAAAAACGGGCGGAAACCCTTGCAAATGCTGGAT
TTTCTGCCTGTGGACAGCCCCTCAAATGTCAATAGGTGCGCCCCTCATCTGTCAGCACTCTGCCCCTCAA
GTGTCAAGGATCGCGCCCCTCATCTGTCAGTAGTCGCGCCCCTCAAGTGTCAATACCGCAGGGCACTTAT
CCCCAGGCTTGTCCACATCATCTGTGGGAAACTCGCGTAAAATCAGGCGTTTTCGCCGATTTGCGAGGCT
GGCCAGCTCCACGTCGCCGGCCGAAATCGAGCCTGCCCCTCATCTGTCAACGCCGCGCCGGGTGAGTCGG
CCCCTCAAGTGTCAACGTCCGCCCCTCATCTGTCAGTGAGGGCCAAGTTTTCCGCGAGGTATCCACAACG
CCGGCGGCCCTACATGGCTCTGCTGTAGTGAGTGGGTTGCGCTCCGGCAGCGGTCCTGATCCCCCGCAGA
AAAAAAGGATCTCAAGAAGATCCTTTGATCTTTTCTACATTACTGCATGAGCTTGTGGAAGTGTGCTGAG
CATAAATGATTCTCCTAGCTGTTCTTTGGGTAAGTACGCCATCAGGACGTTGTGAGTGGCGCGATTTTTA
GCGGCTGAAATCAGCCCTTGAGCCTGTCGGCAAGTCGCGTCATGAGGTCCATGCGCTCATGCAGGATCGC
CACGACCAACGCGGGTTCGCCCGCACGCGGCAGGCAAAAAACGTAGTGGTGTTCGCAGCGGGCCATCCGC
AGCGCGGGAAAGAGTTCGCTCATGTCCTTAAACGGGCCTTCGCCGGCGGCAAGCCTGGCTATGCCCTGTT
CCAGCTTAGCGATATAGCGGCGCACCTGCGCCGCGCCCCACTCCCGGCGCGTGTAGCGGATGATGCCGCG
TAGATCGGCTTCGGCCTCAGCCGTGAGGATGTAGGCCGTCAAGCGCGATCCCCGCTGAGTTCTTCATCAA
GAATTTCGCCGACGCTCTTGGTGGACACCTTGCCGGCAAGCCCATCGTTGATGCGGTTCCCCAGCATGGT
TTTCAGTTCCTGCCATGCCTGATCGGCATCAGCGTCACCGGGGAACAGACGTTCGAGGGCGTATTGCTTA
ATGGTCTTGCCCTGCAAGGCGGCCAGGGCTTTCAGGCTCTGGTGCTGCTGGTCCGTCATGTCGATTGTCA
GGCGGCTCATTGGATAACCTCCATAAAATACACGTAACCACATTAGCACATATGTGGGCGTGAGGCTACA
GCGCGAGGCGCATTAAGGTCGGGAAAATGCGCTAGGCGCATTTAAATTGCGTATTGCTGTAATGCGCCAT
GCCGGCTAGACTAGGCCCAAATGGGTATACCCAATTTGACCAAGGGGGACGCGATGAGGGCGGCCAAGCA
CTACCGACAACTTCTATCCATCGACTTCAACATCGAGGCGCTGGCCTTCGTGCCTGGACCCGACGGCACA
CGCGGCCGGCGCATCCACGTCCTGGGGCGCGAGGTCCGCGACCGGCCCGGCCTGGTCGAGTACCTTTCGC
CGGCGTTCGGCTCGCGGGTGGCGCTGGACGGCTACTGCAAGGCCAATTTCGATGCAGTGCTGCACCTGGC
GTACCCCGATCATCAGCAATGGGGCCACGCATGAAGCGCCGAAGCTACGCCATGCTGCGCGCCGCTGCCG
CGCTGGCCGTCCTGGTCGTTGCCTCGCCGGCATGGGCCGAGCTGCGCGGCGAGGTCGTGCGCATCATCGA
CGGCGACACCATCGACGTGCTGGTAGACAAGCAGCCGGTGCGCGTGCGCCTGGTGGACATTGACGCGCCG
GAAAAGCGGCAAGCCTTCGGCGAACGTGCGCGCCAGGCGCTGGCCGGCATGGTGTTCCGCCGGCACGTCC
TGGTCGACGAGAAGGACACCGACCGTTACGGCCGCACGCTGGGCACCGTCTGGGTCAACATGGAGCTGGC
CAGCCGGCCGCCGCAGCCGCGCAACGTCAACGCCGCGATGGTTCACCAGGGCATGGCGTGGGCCTATCGC
TTCCACGGCCGCGCGGCCGACCCTGAAATGCTGCGGCTCGAACAGGAGGCGCGAGGCAAGCGCGTCGGCC
TCTGGTCCGATCCGCACGCCGTCGAGCCGTGGAAATGGCGACGCGAGAGCAACAACCGGAGGGACGAAGG
TTGAAGGTCGCCCGCATCTACCTGCGCGCCAGTACGGACGAGCAGAATCTTGAACGCCAGGAGAGCCTTG
TAGCGGCCACGCGGGCCGCCGGGTACTACGTCGCCGGCATCTACCGCGAGAAGGCGTCCGGCGCACGCGC
CGACCGGCCCGAGCTGCTGCGCATGATCGCGGACCTGCAACCTGGTGAAGTCGTCGTTGCGGAGAAGATC
GACCGCATCAGCCGCTTGCCGTTGGCCGAGGCCGAGCGCCTGGTTGCGTCGATCCGGGCCAAAGGGGCCA
AGCTGGCCGTGCCTGGCGTGGTGGACCTGTCGGAGCTGGCCGCCGAGGCGAACGGAGTGGCGAAAATCGT
TCTGGAATCCGTCCAGGACATGCTTTTGAAGCTCGCCTTGCAGATGGCCCGCGACGACTACGAGGATCGG
CGCGAGCGTCAACGTCAGGGTGTCCAGTTGGCGAAGGCCGCCGGCCGCTACACCGGCCGCAAACGTGACG
CCGGCATGCACGACCGCATCATCACGCTTCGCTCCGGCGGATCGAGCATTGCCAAGACGGCCAAGCTGGT
CGGATGCAGCCCGAGCCAGGTCAAACGAGTGTGGGCGGCCTGGAACGCGCAGCAGCAAAAATAAAGCCGG
GCAGTGCCCGGCTTTTCTCACCTTTTCGCGTCCCGCAGGGCCGCTGCGAGCGCCCTACCTAGATCCTCGC
TTTCCCCCTCGGTGTAGTCCGGCCAGGGCACGAAGGGCGCGGATGCGAACCTGTTGAGCAGGTCAGATCT
AGGGCGGCGGATTTGTCCTACTCAGGAGAGCGTTCACCGACAAACAACAGATAAAACGAAAGGCCCAGTC
TTTCGACTGAGCCTTTCGTTTTATTTGATGCCTGCCGAATTCGGATCC
Features (pLannotate 1.2.2; 14 found; start..end, strand, type, name):
    105..812     +  CDS            mCherry: mCherry is a basic (constitutively fluorescent) red fluorescent protein published in 2004, derived from Discosoma sp.. It is reported to be a very rapidly-maturing monomer with low acid sensitivity.
    829..915     +  terminator     rrnB T1 terminator: Escherichia coli rrnB; transcription terminator T1 from the E. coli rrnB gene
   1008..1102    +  terminator     lambda t0 terminator: transcription terminator from phage lambda
   1212..2024    +  CDS            aphA1: KKA1_ECOLX - Also known as nptI. Protein inferred from homology: Swiss-Prot protein existence level 3. Resistance to kanamycin and structurally-related aminoglycosides, including amikacin. From Escherichia coli.
   2178..2286    +  oriT           oriT: incP origin of transfer
   2347..3495    -  CDS            trfA: trans-acting replication protein that binds to and activates oriV
   3547..3828    -  CDS            tnpA (fragment): TN5P_ECOLX - Also known as tnp. Experimental evidence at protein level: Swiss-Prot protein existence level 1. Mediates transposition of transposon Tn5 by a 'cut and paste' mechanism. First, the monomeric transposase binds the 19 bp inverted DNA repeats flanking the transposon. Then, dimerization of the DNA- bound transposase creates a synaptic DNA complex. After nicking of the first DNA strand, excision of the transposon proceeds through a series of intermediates. The transposase then mediates the insertion of the transposon at a new site by strand transfer. The activity of the wild- type tran
   3888..4419    -  rep_origin     oriV: incP origin of replication
   4475..4510    -  rep_origin     CloDF13 ori (fragment): Plasmids containing the CloDF13 (CDF) origin of replication can be propagated in E. coli cells that contain additional plasmids with compatible origins.
   4634..4942    -  CDS            parE: PARE_ECOLX - Experimental evidence at protein level: Swiss-Prot protein existence level 1. Toxin component of a type II toxin-antitoxin (TA) system involved in plasmid partition. Acts by inhibiting DNA gyrase, converting supercoiled plasmid DNA into a singly cleaved linear form in an ATP-dependent fashion. To do so it probably interacts with one of the gyrase subunits. Gyrase inhibition is prevented by antitoxin ParD, and is reversed in vitro by incubation with ParD. In cells that have lost the plasmid filamentation and growth inhibition occur; this is suppressed when ParD is supplied in trans
   4942..5190    -  CDS            parD: PARD_ECOLX - Experimental evidence at protein level: Swiss-Prot protein existence level 1. Antitoxin component of a type II toxin-antitoxin (TA) system involved in plasmid partition. Inhibits the anti-DNA gyrase activity of toxin ParE; reverses and restores gyrase catalytic activity in vitro. The parDE operon alone is capable of stabilizing an RK2-derived minireplicon under defined growth conditions in several different Gram- negative bacteria. It does so by the post-segregational killing (PSK) of plasmid-free cells, also referred to as a plasmid addiction system. Binds its own promoter, autor
   5319..6161    +  CDS            parB: PARB4_ECOLX - Protein predicted: Swiss-Prot protein existence level 4. Involved in plasmid partition. From Escherichia coli.
   6125..6781    +  CDS            parA: PARA4_ECOLX - Protein inferred from homology: Swiss-Prot protein existence level 3. Involved in plasmid partition. From Escherichia coli.
   6941..7027    -  terminator     rrnB T1 terminator: Escherichia coli rrnB; transcription terminator T1 from the E. coli rrnB gene
