[The description below was written by a language model from this plasmid's Addgene catalogue record and pLannotate feature annotations shown in this document.]
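Description:
pOPS0384 is a low-copy, broad-host-range bacterial plasmid of about 7 kb built on the pOGG026 backbone and intended as a reporter plasmid for Rhizobium leguminosarum. Replication depends on the incP (RK2-type) origin oriV together with the trans-acting initiator gene trfA. An incP oriT allows the plasmid to be mobilised by conjugation from E. coli into rhizobia when transfer functions are supplied in trans. Selection is by kanamycin through the aphA1 (nptI) aminoglycoside phosphotransferase gene. The backbone also carries the RK2 par region. This comprises the parD/parE antitoxin–toxin pair, which kills or arrests cells that lose the plasmid, and the parA and parB genes annotated as involved in plasmid partition. These stability functions explain the stated purpose: the plasmid can be maintained where no antibiotic selection can be applied, such as on plant roots or in nodules. The annotation also flags short fragments of a Tn5 transposase gene and a CloDF13 origin, which look like backbone remnants rather than functional parts.

The payload was assembled by Golden Gate cloning from domesticated modules: a "NoP" part (pOGG113), an mCherry coding sequence and the T-pharma terminator module (pOGG003). The feature table shows mCherry followed by the rrnB T1 and lambda t0 terminators, with another rrnB T1 terminator upstream of the cassette that would insulate it from read-through transcription. No promoter is annotated upstream of mCherry, and the depositor shorthand "NoP" appears to mean that no promoter is present, although the record does not say so explicitly. On that reading, the construct would serve as a promoterless mCherry control alongside promoter-driven reporters in studies of rhizobial competitiveness and nitrogen fixation in legume nodules.
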