Addgene plasmid #133234: pOPS0384
Purpose: Reporter plasmid for R. leguminosarum suitable for experiments in environments where there is no antibiotic selection present.
Depositing lab: Philip Poole. Depositing organization: University of Oxford. Publication: Optimizing Rhizobium-legume symbioses by simultaneous measurement of rhizobial competitiveness and N2 fixation in nodules. Mendoza-Suarez MA, Geddes BA, Sanchez-Canizares C, Ramirez-Gonzalez RH, Kirchhelle C, Jorrin B, Poole PS. Proc Natl Acad Sci U S A. 2020 May 5;117(18):9822-9831. doi: 10.1073/pnas.1921225117. Epub 2020 Apr 21. PubMed 32317381.
Backbone
  Vector backbone: pOGG026 (Addgene ID 113992)
  Vector type: Bacterial Expression
Growth in bacteria
  Bacterial resistance: Kanamycin, 50 μg/mL
  Growth temperature: 37°C
  Growth strain: DH5alpha
  Copy number: Low Copy
Gene/Insert
  Gene/Insert name: constructed with NoP (pOGG113), mCherry (EC15071) and T-pharma (pOGG003)
  Species: Synthetic
  Mutation: Domesticated for Golden Gate cloning
  Cloning method: Unknown
Terms and licenses: Academic/Nonprofit Terms; Industry Terms: Not Available to Industry
Depositor comments: NoP-mCherry-T-pOGG026.
How to cite: pOPS0384 was a gift from Philip Poole (Addgene plasmid # 133234 ; http://n2t.net/addgene:133234 ; RRID:Addgene_133234)
